Addgene plasmid #99312: STARR-seq luciferase validation vector_ORI_CMV
Purpose: Luciferase validation vector with CMV enhancer inserted downstream of the reporter gene. The candidate's enhancer activity is reflected by luciferase activity
Depositing lab: Alexander Stark. Depositing organization: Research Institute of Molecular Pathology (IMP). Publication: Resolving systematic errors in widely used enhancer activity assays in human cells. Muerdter F, Boryn LM, Woodfin AR, Neumayr C, Rath M, Zabidi MA, Pagani M, Haberle V, Kazmar T, Catarino RR, Schernhuber K, Arnold CD, Stark A. Nat Methods. 2017 Dec 11. pii: nmeth.4534. doi: 10.1038/nmeth.4534. PubMed 29256496.
Backbone
  Vector backbone: STARR-seq luciferase validation vector_ORI
  Backbone manufacturer: Promega
  Backbone size w/o insert (bp): 3977
  Vector type: Mammalian Expression, Luciferase ; STARR-seq Luciferase validation vector
Growth in bacteria
  Bacterial resistance: Ampicillin, 100 μg/mL
  Growth temperature: 37°C
  Growth strain: DH5alpha
  Copy number: High Copy
Gene/Insert
  Gene/Insert name: CMV enhancer
  Species: H. sapiens (human)
  Insert size (bp): 654
  Cloning method: Gibson Cloning
Terms and licenses: Academic/Nonprofit Terms; Industry Terms: Not Available to Industry
Depositor comments: This vector has the CMV enhancer cloned downstream of the reporter gene; The origin of replication (ORI) substitutes the core promoter . Please see bioRxiv for preprint article. Posted 17 July 2017. DOI: 10.1101/164590
How to cite: STARR-seq luciferase validation vector_ORI_CMV was a gift from Alexander Stark (Addgene plasmid # 99312 ; http://n2t.net/addgene:99312 ; RRID:Addgene_99312)
