[The description below was written by a language model from this plasmid's Addgene catalogue record and pLannotate feature annotations shown in this document.]
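Description:
STARR-seq luciferase validation vector_ORI_CMV is a mammalian luciferase reporter plasmid of about 4.6 kb, built on a Promega-derived backbone (STARR-seq luciferase validation vector_ORI) and used to confirm enhancer activity measured in STARR-seq screens. It is maintained in E. coli as a high-copy plasmid through a ColE1/pUC-type origin and selected with ampicillin via the β-lactamase gene. Its defining design feature, according to the depositor, is that no conventional core promoter is present. Instead, the bacterial origin of replication itself serves as the site of transcription initiation in mammalian cells. Consistent with this, the feature table places the origin immediately adjacent to the start of the firefly luciferase (synthetic luc2) coding sequence.

The insert is a 654 bp CMV immediate-early enhancer fragment introduced by Gibson cloning downstream of the reporter gene. The annotation detects the CMV enhancer plus part of the adjoining CMV promoter region. The catalogue lists the species as human, although the element derives from human cytomegalovirus. An SV40 polyadenylation signal is annotated next to the end of the luciferase gene, though on the opposite strand, so its role in terminating the reporter transcript cannot be confirmed from the table alone. The short matches to a tetracycline resistance gene, SV40 large T antigen and an RSF origin are fragments and are unlikely to be functional parts.

In this arrangement, an enhancer placed distally boosts transcription from the origin-derived start site, so luciferase output reflects the candidate's enhancer strength. Carrying the strong CMV enhancer, this version most plausibly serves as a positive control alongside other candidate constructs, although the record does not say so explicitly.
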