Features (pLannotate 1.2.2; 10 found; start..end, strand, type, name):
     28..159     -  CDS            TcR (fragment): tetracycline efflux protein; tet; confers resistance to tetracycline
    160..295     -  promoter       CMV promoter (fragment): human cytomegalovirus (CMV) immediate early promoter
    297..674     -  enhancer       CMV enhancer: human cytomegalovirus immediate early enhancer
    831..899     +  CDS            large T antigen (fragment): large T antigen from SV40 (simian virus 40)
    922..1043    +  polyA_signal   SV40 poly(A) signal: SV40 polyadenylation signal
   1087..2739    -  CDS            luciferase: firefly luciferase synthetic luc2 version of the luciferase gene
   2844..3432    +  rep_origin     ori: high-copy-number ColE1/pMB1/pBR322/pUC origin of replication
   3622..4482    -  CDS            AmpR: β-lactamase confers resistance to ampicillin, carbenicillin, and related antibiotics
   4483..4524    -  promoter       AmpR promoter (fragment): bla
   4542..29      +  rep_origin     RSF ori (fragment) (across the origin): Plasmids containing the RSF 1030 origin of replication can be propagated in E. coli cells that contain additional plasmids with compatible origins.
>Addgene plasmid #99312 | STARR-seq luciferase validation vector_ORI_CMV | addgene full sequence | sequence record 190933 | Addgene NGS Result
CAGCGAGTCAGTGAGCGAGGAAGCGGAAGAGCGCTGCCGGCACCTGTCCTACGAGTTGCATGATAAAGAA
GACAGTCATAAGTGCGGCGACGATAGTCATGCCCCGCGCCCACCGGAAGGAGCTGACTGGGTTGAAGGCT
CTCAAGGGCATCGGTCGACTTACGACATTTTGGAAAGTCCCGTTGATTTTGGTGCCAAAACAAACTCCCA
TTGACGTCAATGGGGTGGAGACTTGGAAATCCCCGTGAGTCAAACCGCTATCCACGCCCATTGGTGTACT
GCCAAAACCGCATCACCATGGTAATAGCGATGACTAATACGTAGATGTACTGCCAAGTAGGAAAGTCCCG
TAAGGTCATGTACTGGGCATAATGCCAGGCGGGCCATTTACCGTCATTGACGTCAATAGGGGGCGGACTT
GGCATATGATACACTTGATGTACTGCCAAGTGGGCAGTTTACCGTAAATACTCCACCCATTGACGTCAAT
GGAAAGTCCCTATTGGCGTTACTATGGGAACATACGTCATTATTGACGTCAATGGGCGGGGGTCGTTGGG
CGGTCAGCCAGGCGGGCCATTTACCGTAAGTTATGTAACGCGGAACTCCATATATGGGCTATGAACTAAT
GACCCCGTAATTGATTACTATTAATAACTAGTCAATAATCAATGCCAACATGGCGGTCATATTGGACATG
AGCCAATATAAATGTACATATTATGATATAGATACAACGTATGCAATGGCCAATAGCCAATATTGATTTA
TGCTATATAACCAATGAATAATATGGCTAATGGCCAATATTTGAGGATCCTTATCGATTTTACCACATTT
GTAGAGGTTTTACTTGCTTTAAAAAACCTCCCACACCTCCCCCTGAACCTGAAACATAAAATGAATGCAA
TTGTTGTTGTTAACTTGTTTATTGCAGCTTATAATGGTTACAAATAAAGCAATAGCATCACAAATTTCAC
AAATAAAGCATTTTTTTCACTGCATTCTAGTTGTGGTTTGTCCAAACTCATCAATGTATCTTATCATGTC
TGCTCGAAGCGGCCGGCCGCCCCGACTCTAGAATTATTACACGGCGATCTTGCCGCCCTTCTTGGCCTTA
ATGAGAATCTCGCGGATCTTGCGGGCGTCCAACTTGCCGGTCAGTCCTTTAGGCACCTCGTCCACGAACA
CAACACCACCGCGCAGCTTCTTGGCGGTTGTAACCTGGCTGGCCACATAGTCCACGATCTCCTTCTCGGT
CATGGTTTTACCGTGTTCCAGCACGACGACTGCGGCGGGCAGCTCGCCGGCATCGTCGTCGGGCAGGCCG
GCGACCCCGGCGTCGAAGATGTTGGGGTGTTGCAGCAGGATGCTCTCCAGTTCGGCTGGGGCTACCTGGT
AGCCCTTGTATTTGATCAGGCTCTTCAGCCGGTCCACGATGAAGAAGTGCTCGTCCTCGTCCCAGTAGGC
GATGTCGCCGCTGTGCAGCCAGCCGTCCTTGTCGATGAGAGCGTTTGTAGCCTCGGGGTTGTTAACGTAG
CCGCTCATGATCATGGGGCCACGGACGCACAGCTCGCCGCGCTGGTTCACACCCAGTGTCTTACCGGTGT
CCAAGTCCACCACCTTAGCCTCGAAGAAGGGCACCACCTTGCCTACTGCGCCAGGCTTGTCGTCCCCTTC
GGGGGTGATCAGAATGGCGCTGGTTGTTTCTGTCAGGCCGTAGCCCTGGCGGATGCCTGGTAGGTGGAAG
CGTTTGGCCACGGCCTCACCTACCTCCTTGCTGAGCGGCGCCCCGCCGCTGGCGATCTCGTGCAAGTTGC
TTAGGTCGTACTTGTCGATGAGAGTGCTCTTAGCGAAGAAGCTAAATAGTGTGGGCACCAGCAGGGCAGA
TTGAATCTTATAGTCTTGCAAGCTGCGCAAGAATAGCTCCTCCTCGAAGCGGTACATGAGCACGACCCGA
AAGCCGCAGATCAAGTAGCCCAGCGTGGTGAACATGCCGAAGCCGTGGTGAAATGGCACCACGCTGAGGA
TAGCGGTGTCGGGGATGATCTGGTTGCCGAAGATGGGGTCGCGGGCATGACTGAATCGGACACAAGCGGT
GCGGTGCGGTAGGGCTACGCCCTTGGGCAATCCGGTACTGCCACTACTGTTCATGATCAGGGCGATGGTT
TTGTCCCGGTCGAAGCTCTCGGGCACGAAGTCGTACTCGTTGAAGCCGGGTGGCAAATGGGAAGTCACGA
AGGTGTACATGCTTTGGAAGCCCTGGTAGTCGGTCTTGCTATCCATGATGATGATCTTTTGTATGATCGG
TAGCTTCTTTTGCACGTTGAGGATCTTTTGCAGCCCTTTCTTGCTCACGAATACGACGGTGGGCTGGCTG
ATGCCCATGCTGTTCAGCAGCTCGCGCTCGTTGTAGATGTCGTTAGCTGGGGCCACAGCCACACCGATGA
ACAGGGCACCCAACACGGGCATGAAGAACTGCAAGCTATTCTCGCTGCACACCACGATCCGATGGTTTGT
ATTCAGCCCATAGCGCTTCATAGCTTCTGCCAGCCGAACGCTCATCTCGAAGTACTCGGCGTAGGTAATG
TCCACCTCGATATGTGCGTCGGTAAAGGCGATGGTGCCGGGCACCAGGGCGTAGCGCTTCATGGCTTTGT
GCAGCTGCTCGCCGGCGGTCCCGTCTTCGAGTGGGTAGAATGGCGCTGGGCCCTTCTTAATGTTTTTGGC
ATCTTCCATGGTGGCTTTACCAACAGTACCGGATTGCCAAGCTTCAAAATCCCTTAACGTGAGTTTTCGT
TCCACTGAGCGTCAGACCCCGTAGAAAAGATCAAAGGATCTTCTTGAGATCCTTTTTTTCTGCGCGTAAT
CTGCTGCTTGCAAACAAAAAAACCACCGCTACCAGCGGTGGTTTGTTTGCCGGATCAAGAGCTACCAACT
CTTTTTCCGAAGGTAACTGGCTTCAGCAGAGCGCAGATACCAAATACTGTTCTTCTAGTGTAGCCGTAGT
TAGGCCACCACTTCAAGAACTCTGTAGCACCGCCTACATACCTCGCTCTGCTAATCCTGTTACCAGTGGC
TGCTGCCAGTGGCGATAAGTCGTGTCTTACCGGGTTGGACTCAAGACGATAGTTACCGGATAAGGCGCAG
CGGTCGGGCTGAACGGGGGGTTCGTGCACACAGCCCAGCTTGGAGCGAACGACCTACACCGAACTGAGAT
ACCTACAGCGTGAGCTATGAGAAAGCGCCACGCTTCCCGAAGGGAGAAAGGCGGACAGGTATCCGGTAAG
CGGCAGGGTCGGAACAGGAGAGCGCACGAGGGAGCTTCCAGGGGGAAACGCCTGGTATCTTTATAGTCCT
GTCGGGTTTCGCCACCTCTGACTTGAGCGTCGATTTTTGTGATGCTCGTCAGGGGGGCGGAGCCTATGGA
AAAACGCCAGCAACGCGGCCTTTTTACGGTTCCTGGCCTTTTGCTGGCCTTTTGCTCACATGTCATGAGA
TTATCAAAAAGGATCTTCACCTAGATCCTTTTAAATTAAAAATGAAGTTTTAAATCAATCTAAAGTATAT
ATGAGTAAACTTGGTCTGACAGCGGCCGCAAATGCTAAACCACTGCAGTGGTTACCAGTGCTTGATCAGT
GAGGCACCGATCTCAGCGATCTGCCTATTTCGTTCGTCCATAGTGGCCTGACTCCCCGTCGTGTAGATCA
CTACGATTCGTGAGGGCTTACCATCAGGCCCCAGCGCAGCAATGATGCCGCGAGAGCCGCGTTCACCGGC
CCCCGATTTGTCAGCAATGAACCAGCCAGCAGGGAGGGCCGAGCGAAGAAGTGGTCCTGCTACTTTGTCC
GCCTCCATCCAGTCTATGAGCTGCTGTCGTGATGCTAGAGTAAGAAGTTCGCCAGTGAGTAGTTTCCGAA
GAGTTGTGGCCATTGCTACTGGCATCGTGGTATCACGCTCGTCGTTCGGTATGGCTTCGTTCAACTCTGG
TTCCCAGCGGTCAAGCCGGGTCACATGATCACCCATATTATGAAGAAATGCAGTCAGCTCCTTAGGGCCT
CCGATCGTTGTCAGAAGTAAGTTGGCCGCGGTGTTGTCGCTCATGGTAATGGCAGCACTACACAATTCTC
TTACCGTCATGCCATCCGTAAGATGCTTTTCCGTGACCGGCGAGTACTCAACCAAGTCGTTTTGTGAGTA
GTGTATACGGCGACCAAGCTGCTCTTGCCCGGCGTCTATACGGGACAACACCGCGCCACATAGCAGTACT
TTGAAAGTGCTCATCATCGGGAATCGTTCTTCGGGGCGGAAAGACTCAAGGATCTTGCCGCTATTGAGAT
CCAGTTCGATATAGCCCACTCTTGCACCCAGTTGATCTTCAGCATCTTTTACTTTCACCAGCGTTTCGGG
GTGTGCAAAAACAGGCAAGCAAAATGCCGCAAAGAAGGGAATGAGTGCGACACGAAAATGTTGGATGCTC
ATACTCGTCCTTTTTCAATATTATTGAAGCATTTATCAGGGTTACTAGTACGTCTCTCAAGACATGTTCT
TTCCTGCGTTATCCCCTGATTCTGTGGATAACCGTATTACCGCCTTTGAGTGAGCTGATACCGCTCGCCG
CAGCCGAACGACCGAGCG
